>Addgene plasmid #109000 | pDM1515 | depositor full sequence | sequence record 205380 | Full Sequence
ACTAGCGCCGGCATTACATGTCCATTTATTAGAAGGATTCAATCAAAAATTAACACCAGGTATATTACCA
GATGGCATTAATAATTTATATTCTTTAATATTGGAAAAAGAAAAAAATAAATAAACAATCAATCAGAAAA
GATAATTGAAAAAAAAAAAAAAGAAAATGTTTAATAAGAATTAATTTGGAAGTAAAATAATTTTTGGATG
AGTAAATATTAATAAACTCACAATTAAAATTTAGAATCCAAAAAAATGAAAAAAAAAAAAATTTTTAAAA
CAGAATGGTTGCATTCATTTTTTTTTTTTTTTTTTTATATCTTTTGGGTATTTTTGGGTGTTCTATTTAT
CTGGATAAAAAATAAAATGGAATATAGTTTTATATATATATTTTTTTCGTATCAAGCTTGAATGTTTTTA
TCAATAATATGATTGTTGGTTGCTTTATTTTATTTGAAAAAAAAATTAATTTTTAAAATATCTTTTTTTT
CATTTTATTTGAAAAAAAAAAAAAAAAAAAATGGTTTTGAAAATTTTTAAAAAAATGGTTGGGTCACCCA
CAATTCTTATAAAAAAAAGCCATTTGGATAGTTTTTTTTTTTTTTTTTTTTATTTTTTTTATTTTTTTTT
TTTTGAGATTTGGTATAAATACAAAAAAAAAATTGTTTTTAAATCATTATTAATAAAAACTTAAAATAAA
TTATATATAAAAAAAGATCTTCAACTAGTGGTGGTTCAGGAGGTAGTTCAAAAGGTGAAGAATTATTTAC
AGGTGTTGTTCCAATTTTAGTTGAATTAGATGGTGATGTTAATGGTCATAAATTTTCAGTTTCAGGTGAA
GGTGAAGGTGATGCAACATATGGTAAATTAACATTAAAATTTATTTGTACAACAGGTAAATTACCAGTTC
CATGGCCAACATTAGTTACAACATTTACATATGGTGTTCAATGTTTTTCAAGATATCCAGATCATATGAA
ACAACATGATTTTTTTAAATCAGCAATGCCAGAAGGTTATGTTCAAGAAAGAACAATTTTTTTTAAAGAT
GATGGTAATTATAAAACAAGAGCAGAAGTTAAATTTGAAGGTGATACATTAGTTAATAGAATTGAATTAA
AAGGTATTGATTTTAAAGAAGATGGTAATATTTTAGGTCATAAATTAGAATATAATTATAATTCACATAA
TGTTTATATTATGGCAGATAAACAAAAAAATGGTATTAAAGTTAATTTTAAAATTAGACATAATATTGAA
GATGGTTCAGTTCAATTAGCAGATCATTATCAACAAAATACACCAATTGGTGATGGTCCAGTTTTATTAC
CAGATAATCATTATTTATCAACACAATCAGCATTATCAAAAGATCCAAATGAAAAAAGAGATCATATGGT
TTTATTAGAATTTGTTACAGCAGCAGGTATTACACATGGTATGGATGAATTATATAAATAAGCTAGTATA
AAATAAATAAATTGTGGATCTGATATCATAACTTCGTATAATGTATGCTATACGAAGTTATACTACTCTC
GAGATTTTATTTAATATACTAAATAATAAAAAAGTTAAAAAATGATCATTGGATAAATTTTTTATAATTA
TAAATAAAGATAATAATTTTTTTTTTAACAAAACTAAAAATAAAAATAATAAAATAATTGTTAAAATAGG
TTTTTTTTTTTTTTTTTTTTTTTTAATAAATGGTATTTATTAATTTATTTGTTGTGTGTGTTTTTTTTTT
TATAATATTTTTTTTTTTAGCATTGAATTAAGAAGAAATCAAATTGATGCGGCCGCTTAGTTAGCCTCCC
CCATCTCCCGATCCGGACGAGTGCTGGGGCGTCGGTTTCCACTATCGGCGAGTACTTCTACACAGCCATC
GGTCCAGACGGCCGCGCTTCTGCGGGCGATTTGTGTACGCCCGACAGTCCCGGCTCCGGATCGGACGATT
GCGTCGCATCGACCCTGCGCCCAAGCTGCATCATCGAAATTGCCGTCAACCAAGCTCTGATAGAGTTGGT
CAAGACCAATGCGGAGCATATACGCCCGGAGCCGCGGCGATCCTGCAAGCTCCGGATGCCTCCGCTCGAA
GTAGCGCGTCTGCTGCTCCATACAAGCCAACCACGGCCTCCAGAAGAAGATGTTGGCGACCTCGTATTGG
GAATCCCCGAACATCGCCTCGCTCCAGTCAATGACCGCTGTTATGCGGCCATTGTCCGTCAGGACATTGT
TGGAGCCGAAATCCGCGTGCACGAGGTGCCGGACTTCGGGGCAGTCCTCGGCCCAAAGCATCAGCTCATC
GAGAGCCTGCGCGACGGACGCACTGACGGTGTCGTCCATCACAGTTTGCCAGTGATACACATGGGGATCA
GCAATCGCGCATATGAAATCACGCCATGTAGTGTATTGACCGATTCCTTGCGGTCCGAATGGGCCGAACC
CGCTCGTCTGGCTAAGATCGGCCGCAGCGATCGCATCCATGGCCTCCGCGACCGGCTGCAGAACAGCGGG
CAGTTCGGTTTCAGGCAGGTCTTGCAACGTGACACCCTGTGCACGGCGGGAGATGCAATAGGTCAGGCTC
TCGCTGAACTCCCCAATGTCAAGCACTTCCGGAATCGGGAGCGCGGCCGATGCAAAGTGCCGATAAACAT
AACGATCTTTGTAGAAACCATCGGCGCAGCTATTTACCCGCAGGACATATCCACGCCCTCCTACATCGAA
GCTGAAAGCACGAGATTCTTCGCCCTCCGAGAGCTGCATCAGGTCGGAGACGCTGTCGAACTTTTCGATC
AGAAACTTCTCGACAGACGTCGCGGTGAGTTCAGGCTTTTTCATTAGGTCTTGTTGAGAAATGTTAAATT
GATCCATTTTTTGCTAGCTGTGAAATTAGTTTAAAATACAAATAAAGAGTTATAATAATATACAGTTGAA
TAAAAAAAAAAAAAATGAATTGGAAAATTTATTTTTATATGAAGAAAAAAAAATTTTGAAAAAAAAAAAA
AAAATTAAAAAAAAAAAAAAAAAAAAAAAAAATTAAAAATAATTCAACTGTGGGTGACCCAAATTTTATT
TAAAAAAAAAAAAAAAATGGATCACTTTTGGGTGGTTGGAAAAAAAAAAAAAAAAAAATTGAAAATATAA
TGTTAGTCATATGATTAATCATTAATTAATTCTTTTTTTTTTTTTTTTTATTTTTTATTTTTTTTTTTTC
AATATTCCAATTATGACACACACTAACATCACAAAATACAAAATTTTGGGATCCACTACTATAACTTCGT
ATAATGTATGCTATACGAAGTTATTTAATTAATTAAGATATCAAGCTTGTCCACAGAAAATGTTTCTAAA
CAAAAAAAAAAAACCGAGTGATGAAAGCGCTTCTCACAAAATTATTTATGTAAAATATTTAATAAAATAC
ATTATTTAAATCTTTTTTATTTTTTTTAGTTGTTGATCTTTATCCGACTTTAAAAATAAAAAAATTGTAA
AAAAAAAAAAAGTTTATTTGTTTAATTTTATTGTTGTTTTTAATTTTTTACAACCATTAATTTATAAAAC
CAACACCTAACTATAATGAAATACAATTTGTATCTTGGAAAAAAAAAAATTAATAATATAAATAAAATGT
AAACAAGTATCCGGTGGAAGGAACTAACAGTTGCCTTATCCAGTTCAAAAAAAAAAAAAAAAAAAGAAAT
TAAATTACCATTTTATATTTAACTAAAATAAATTAAAAGGTTTATTTTAATAATAGATTTATTATTTTTT
AAAAATCAATAATTAATGTTGGATAAGATGAACGAATAAAAGATAGAGTTTCAGGTCTTTTAAATGATGA
GGATTTATGAATTCTTAAAAGTTTTGGGCAAGAGAAAATGATTTTAACGATTGAACCATCACTAATTGCA
AAATCTCTTGAACTAAGAGTTTTTAAGTTTGAAGCAAGTGGAGAATTACAAAGAGCAATCATAGAGTTAT
CAGTTAAATCATAACAACAAGATAAAGATAAAGAACTAATATGATGTAAATTTTCAATCATACCTCTAAA
AGAAACATCATTCATACTTTTTGGATAAATTAAATCTAATGAATCTAAATTTGGAAATAGTAAACCAATA
TTTGGCCGGCAGAGGCGGTTTGCGTATTGGGCGCTCTTCCGCTTCCTCGCTCACTGACTCGCTGCGCTCG
GTCGTTCGGCTGCGGCGAGCGGTATCAGCTCACTCAAAGGCGGTAATACGGTTATCCACAGAATCAGGGG
ATAACGCAGGAAAGAACATGTGAGCAAAAGGCCAGCAAAAGGCCAGGAACCGTAAAAAGGCCGCGTTGCT
GGCGTTTTTCCATAGGCTCCGCCCCCCTGACGAGCATCACAAAAATCGACGCTCAAGTCAGAGGTGGCGA
AACCCGACAGGACTATAAAGATACCAGGCGTTTCCCCCTGGAAGCTCCCTCGTGCGCTCTCCTGTTCCGA
CCCTGCCGCTTACCGGATACCTGTCCGCCTTTCTCCCTTCGGGAAGCGTGGCGCTTTCTCATAGCTCACG
CTGTAGGTATCTCAGTTCGGTGTAGGTCGTTCGCTCCAAGCTGGGCTGTGTGCACGAACCCCCCGTTCAG
CCCGACCGCTGCGCCTTATCCGGTAACTATCGTCTTGAGTCCAACCCGGTAAGACACGACTTATCGCCAC
TGGCAGCAGCCACTGGTAACAGGATTAGCAGAGCGAGGTATGTAGGCGGTGCTACAGAGTTCTTGAAGTG
GTGGCCTAACTACGGCTACACTAGAAGGACAGTATTTGGTATCTGCGCTCTGCTGAAGCCAGTTACCTTC
GGAAAAAGAGTTGGTAGCTCTTGATCCGGCAAACAAACCACCGCTGGTAGCGGTGGTTTTTTTGTTTGCA
AGCAGCAGATTACGCGCAGAAAAAAAGGATCTCAAGAAGATCCTTTGATCTTTTCTACGGGGTCTGACGC
TCAGTGGAACGAAAACTCACGTTAAGGGATTTTGGTCATGAGATTATCAAAAAGGATCTTCACCTAGATC
CTTTTAAATTAAAAATGAAGTTTTAAATCAATCTAAAGTATATATGAGTAAACTTGGTCTGACAGTTACC
AATGCTTAATCAGTGAGGCACCTATCTCAGCGATCTGTCTATTTCGTTCATCCATAGTTGCCTGACTCCC
CGTCGTGTAGATAACTACGATACGGGAGGGCTTACCATCTGGCCCCAGTGCTGCAATGATACCGCGAGAC
CCACGCTCACCGGCTCCAGATTTATCAGCAATAAACCAGCCAGCCGGAAGGGCCGAGCGCAGAAGTGGTC
CTGCAACTTTATCCGCCTCCATCCAGTCTATTAATTGTTGCCGGGAAGCTAGAGTAAGTAGTTCGCCAGT
TAATAGTTTGCGCAACGTTGTTGCCATTGCTACAGGCATCGTGGTGTCACGCTCGTCGTTTGGTATGGCT
TCATTCAGCTCCGGTTCCCAACGATCAAGGCGAGTTACATGATCCCCCATGTTGTGCAAAAAAGCGGTTA
GCTCCTTCGGTCCTCCGATCGTTGTCAGAAGTAAGTTGGCCGCAGTGTTATCACTCATGGTTATGGCAGC
ACTGCATAATTCTCTTACTGTCATGCCATCCGTAAGATGCTTTTCTGTGACTGGTGAGTACTCAACCAAG
TCATTCTGAGAATAGTGTATGCGGCGACCGAGTTGCTCTTGCCCGGCGTCAATACGGGATAATACCGCGC
CACATAGCAGAACTTTAAAAGTGCTCATCATTGGAAAACGTTCTTCGGGGCGAAAACTCTCAAGGATCTT
ACCGCTGTTGAGATCCAGTTCGATGTAACCCACTCGTGCACCCAACTGATCTTCAGCATCTTTTACTTTC
ACCAGCGTTTCTGGGTGAGCAAAAACAGGAAGGCAAAATGCCGCAAAAAAGGGAATAAGGGCGACACGGA
AATGTTGAATACTCATACTCTTCCTTTTTCAATATTATTGAAGCATTTATCAGGGTTATTGTCTCATGAG
CGGATACATATTTGAATGTATTTAGAAAAATAAACAAATAGGGGTTCCGCGCACATTTCCCCGAAAAGTG
CCACCTGACGCGCCCTGTAGCGGGATCA
Features (pLannotate 1.2.2; 11 found; start..end, strand, type, name):
    147..163     +  promoter       ARG4 promoter (fragment): S. cerevisiae ARG4
    474..494     +  polyA_signal   poly(A) signal (fragment): synthetic polyadenylation signal
    748..1458    +  CDS            GFP (S65T): GFP (S65T) is a basic (constitutively fluorescent) green fluorescent protein published in 1995, derived from Aequorea victoria.
   1498..1531    -  protein_bind   loxP: Cre-mediated recombination occurs in the 8-bp core sequence (GCATACAT). Cre recombinase
   1809..2844    -  CDS            HygR (fragment): hygromycin B phosphotransferase confers resistance to hygromycin
   2942..2962    -  promoter       URA3 promoter (fragment): S. cerevisiae URA3
   3194..3212    -  misc_feature   CEN4 (fragment): S. cerevisiae CEN4 centromere
   3281..3314    -  protein_bind   loxP: Cre-mediated recombination occurs in the 8-bp core sequence (GCATACAT). Cre recombinase
   4347..4935    -  rep_origin     ori: high-copy-number ColE1/pMB1/pBR322/pUC origin of replication
   5106..5966    -  CDS            AmpR: β-lactamase; bla; confers resistance to ampicillin, carbenicillin, and related antibiotics
   5967..6071    -  promoter       AmpR promoter: bla
