>Addgene plasmid #109000 | pDM1515 | addgene full sequence | sequence record 215719 | Addgene NGS Result
ACTAGCGCCGGCATTACATGTCCATTTATTAGAAGGATTCAATCAAAAATTAACACCAGGTATATTACCA
GATGGCATTAATAATTTATATTCTTTAATATTGGAAAAAGAAAAAAATAAATAAACAATCAATCAGAAAA
GATAATTGAAAAAAAAAAAAAAGAAAATGTTTAATAAGAATTAATTTGGAAGTAAAATAATTTTTGGATG
AGTAAATATTAATAAACTCACAATTAAAATTTAGAATCCAAAAAAATGAAAAAAAAAAAAATTTTTAAAA
CAGAATGGTTGCATTCATTTTTTTTTTTTTTTTTATATCTTTTGGGTATTTTTGGGTGTTCTATTTATCT
GGATAAAAAATAAAATGGAATATAGTTTTATATATATATTTTTTTCGTATCAAGCTTGAATGTTTTTATC
AATAATATGATTGTTGGTTGCTTTATTTTATTTGAAAAAAAAATTAATTTTTAAAATATCTTTTTTTTCA
TTTTATTTGAAAAAAAAAAAAAAAAAAAATGGTTTTGAAAATTTTTAAAAAAATGGTTGGGTYACCCACA
ATTYTTATAAAAAAAAGCCATTTGGATAGTTTTTTTTTTTTTTTTTTTTATTTTTTTTATTTTTTTTTTT
TTGAGATTTGGTATAAATACAAAAAAAAAATTGTTTTTAAATCATTATTAATAAAAACTTAAAATAAATT
ATATATAAAAAAAGATCTTCAACTAGTGGTGGTTCAGGAGGTAGTTCAAAAGGTGAAGAATTATTTACAG
GTGTTGTTCCAATTTTAGTTGAATTAGATGGTGATGTTAATGGTCATAAATTTTCAGTTTCAGGTGAAGG
TGAAGGTGATGCAACATATGGTAAATTAACATTAAAATTTATTTGTACAACAGGTAAATTACCAGTTCCA
TGGCCAACATTAGTTACAACATTTACATATGGTGTTCAATGTTTTTCAAGATATCCAGATCATATGAAAC
AACATGATTTTTTTAAATCAGCAATGCCAGAAGGTTATGTTCAAGAAAGAACAATTTTTTTTAAAGATGA
TGGTAATTATAAAACAAGAGCAGAAGTTAAATTTGAAGGTGATACATTAGTTAATAGAATTGAATTAAAA
GGTATTGATTTTAAAGAAGATGGTAATATTTTAGGTCATAAATTAGAATATAATTATAATTCACATAATG
TTTATATTATGGCAGATAAACAAAAAAATGGTATTAAAGTTAATTTTAAAATTAGACATAATATTGAAGA
TGGTTCAGTTCAATTAGCAGATCATTATCAACAAAATACACCAATTGGTGATGGTCCAGTTTTATTACCA
GATAATCATTATTTATCAACACAATCAGCATTATCAAAAGATCCAAATGAAAAAAGAGATCATATGGTTT
TATTAGAATTTGTTACAGCAGCAGGTATTACACATGGTATGGATGAATTATATAAATAAGCTAGTATAAA
ATAAATAAATTGTGGATCTGATATCATAACTTCGTATAATGTATGCTATACGAAGTTATACTACTCTCGA
GATTTTATTTAATATACTAAATAATAAAAAAGTTAAAAAATGATCATTGGATAAATTTTTTATAATTATA
AATAAAGATAATAATTTTTTTTTTAACAAAACTAAAAATAAAAATAATAAAATAATTGTTAAAATAGGTT
TTTTTTTTTTTTTTTTTTTTTAATAAATGGTATTTATTAATTTATTTGTTGTGTGTGTTTTTTTTTTATA
ATATTTTTTTTTTTAGCATTGAATTAAGAAGAAATCAAATTGATGCGGCCGCTTAGTTAGCCTCCCCCAT
CTCCCGATCCGGACGAGTGCTGGGGCGTCGGTTTCCACTATCGGCGAGTACTTCTACACAGCCATCGGTC
CAGACGGCCGCGCTTCTGCGGGCGATTTGTGTACGCCCGACAGTCCCGGCTCCGGATCGGACGATTGCGT
CGCATCGACCCTGCGCCCAAGCTGCATCATCGAAATTGCCGTCAACCAAGCTCTGATAGAGTTGGTCAAG
ACCAATGCGGAGCATATACGCCCGGAGCCGCGGCGATCCTGCAAGCTCCGGATGCCTCCGCTCGAAGTAG
CGCGTCTGCTGCTCCATACAAGCCAACCACGGCCTCCAGAAGAAGATGTTGGCGACCTCGTATTGGGAAT
CCCCGAACATCGCCTCGCTCCAGTCAATGACCGCTGTTATGCGGCCATTGTCCGTCAGGACATTGTTGGA
GCCGAAATCCGCGTGCACGAGGTGCCGGACTTCGGGGCAGTCCTCGGCCCAAAGCATCAGCTCATCGAGA
GCCTGCGCGACGGACGCACTGACGGTGTCGTCCATCACAGTTTGCCAGTGATACACATGGGGATCAGCAA
TCGCGCATATGAAATCACGCCATGTAGTGTATTGACCGATTCCTTGCGGTCCGAATGGGCCGAACCCGCT
CGTCTGGCTAAGATCGGCCGCAGCGATCGCATCCATGGCCTCCGCGACCGGCTGCAGAACAGCGGGCAGT
TCGGTTTCAGGCAGGTCTTGCAACGTGACACCCTGTGCACGGCGGGAGATGCAATAGGTCAGGCTCTCGC
TGAACTCCCCAATGTCAAGCACTTCCGGAATCGGGAGCGCGGCCGATGCAAAGTGCCGATAAACATAACG
ATCTTTGTAGAAACCATCGGCGCAGCTATTTACCCGCAGGACATATCCACGCCCTCCTACATCGAAGCTG
AAAGCACGAGATTCTTCGCCCTCCGAGAGCTGCATCAGGTCGGAGACGCTGTCGAACTTTTCGATCAGAA
ACTTCTCGACAGACGTCGCGGTGAGTTCAGGCTTTTTCATTAGGTCTTGTTGAGAAATGTTAAATTGATC
CATTTTTTGCTAGCTGTGAAATTAGTTTAAAATACAAATAAAGAGTTATAATAATATACAGTTGAATAAA
AAAAAAAAAAATGAATTGGAAAATTTATTTTTATATRAAAAAAAAAAAATTTTRAAAAAAAAAAAAAAAA
WWAAAAAAAAAAAAAAAAAAAAAAAAAATWAAAAAWAATTMAAMTGTGGGTGACCCAAATTTTATTTAAA
AAAAAAAAAAAAATGGATCACTTTTGGGTGGTTGGAAAAAAAAAAAAAAAAAAATTGAAAATATAATGTT
AGTCATATGATTAATCATTAATTAATTCTTTTTTTTTTTTTTTTTATTTTTTATTTTTTTTTTTCAATAT
TCCAATTATGACACACACTAACATCACAAAATACAAAATTTTGGGATCCACTACTATAACTTCGTATAAT
GTATGCTATACGAAGTTATTTAATTAATTAAGATATCAAGCTTGTCCACAGAAAATGTTTCTAAACAAAA
AAAAAAAACCGAGTGATGAAAGCGCTTCTCACAAAATTATTTATGTAAAATATTTAATAAAATACATTAT
TTAAATCTTTTTTATTTTTTTTAGTTGTTGATCTTTATCCGACTTTAAAAATAAAAAAATTGTAAAAAAA
AAAAAAGTTTATTTGTTTAATTTTATTGTTGTTTTTAATTTTTTACAACCATTAATTTATAAAACCAACA
CCTAACTATAATGAAATACAATTTGTATCTTGGAAAAAAAAAAATTAATAATATAAATAAAATGTAAACA
AGTATCCGGTGGAAGGAACTAACAGTTGCCTTATCCAGTTCAAAAAAAAAAAAAAAAAAAGAAATTAAAT
TACCATTTTATATTTAACTAAAATAAATTAAAAGGTTTATTTTAATAATAGATTTATTATTTTTTAAAAA
TCAATAATTAATGTTGGATAAGATGAACGAATAAAAGATAGAGTTTCAGGTCTTTTAAATGATGAGGATT
TATGAATTCTTAAAAGTTTTGGGCAAGAGAAAATGATTTTAACGATTGAACCATCACTAATTGCAAAATC
TCTTGAACTAAGAGTTTTTAAGTTTGAAGCAAGTGGAGAATTACAAAGAGCAATCATAGAGTTATCAGTT
AAATCATAACAACAAGATAAAGATAAAGAACTAATATGATGTAAATTTTCAATCATACCTCTAAAAGAAA
CATCATTCATACTTTTTGGATAAATTAAATCTAATGAATCTAAATTTGGAAATAGTAAACCAATATTTGG
CCGGCAGAGGCGGTTTGCGTATTGGGCGCTCTTCCGCTTCCTCGCTCACTGACTCGCTGCGCTCGGTCGT
TCGGCTGCGGCGAGCGGTATCAGCTCACTCAAAGGCGGTAATACGGTTATCCACAGAATCAGGGGATAAC
GCAGGAAAGAACATGTGAGCAAAAGGCCAGCAAAAGGCCAGGAACCGTAAAAAGGCCGCGTTGCTGGCGT
TTTTCCATAGGCTCCGCCCCCCTGACGAGCATCACAAAAATCGACGCTCAAGTCAGAGGTGGCGAAACCC
GACAGGACTATAAAGATACCAGGCGTTTCCCCCTGGAAGCTCCCTCGTGCGCTCTCCTGTTCCGACCCTG
CCGCTTACCGGATACCTGTCCGCCTTTCTCCCTTCGGGAAGCGTGGCGCTTTCTCATAGCTCACGCTGTA
GGTATCTCAGTTCGGTGTAGGTCGTTCGCTCCAAGCTGGGCTGTGTGCACGAACCCCCCGTTCAGCCCGA
CCGCTGCGCCTTATCCGGTAACTATCGTCTTGAGTCCAACCCGGTAAGACACGACTTATCGCCACTGGCA
GCAGCCACTGGTAACAGGATTAGCAGAGCGAGGTATGTAGGCGGTGCTACAGAGTTCTTGAAGTGGTGGC
CTAACTACGGCTACACTAGAAGAACAGTATTTGGTATCTGCGCTCTGCTGAAGCCAGTTACCTTCGGAAA
AAGAGTTGGTAGCTCTTGATCCGGCAAACAAACCACCGCTGGTAGCGGTGGTTTTTTTGTTTGCAAGCAG
CAGATTACGCGCAGAAAAAAAGGATCTCAAGAAGATCCTTTGATCTTTTCTACGGGGTCTGACGCTCAGT
GGAACGAAAACTCACGTTAAGGGATTTTGGTCATGAGATTATCAAAAAGGATCTTCACCTAGATCCTTTT
AAATTAAAAATGAAGTTTTAAATCAATCTAAAGTATATATGAGTAAACTTGGTCTGACAGTTACCAATGC
TTAATCAGTGAGGCACCTATCTCAGCGATCTGTCTATTTCGTTCATCCATAGTTGCCTGACTCCCCGTCG
TGTAGATAACTACGATACGGGAGGGCTTACCATCTGGCCCCAGTGCTGCAATGATACCGCGAGACCCACG
CTCACCGGCTCCAGATTTATCAGCAATAAACCAGCCAGCCGGAAGGGCCGAGCGCAGAAGTGGTCCTGCA
ACTTTATCCGCCTCCATCCAGTCTATTAATTGTTGCCGGGAAGCTAGAGTAAGTAGTTCGCCAGTTAATA
GTTTGCGCAACGTTGTTGCCATTGCTACAGGCATCGTGGTGTCACGCTCGTCGTTTGGTATGGCTTCATT
CAGCTCCGGTTCCCAACGATCAAGGCGAGTTACATGATCCCCCATGTTGTGCAAAAAAGCGGTTAGCTCC
TTCGGTCCTCCGATCGTTGTCAGAAGTAAGTTGGCCGCAGTGTTATCACTCATGGTTATGGCAGCACTGC
ATAATTCTCTTACTGTCATGCCATCCGTAAGATGCTTTTCTGTGACTGGTGAGTACTCAACCAAGTCATT
CTGAGAATAGTGTATGCGGCGACCGAGTTGCTCTTGCCCGGCGTCAATACGGGATAATACCGCGCCACAT
AGCAGAACTTTAAAAGTGCTCATCATTGGAAAACGTTCTTCGGGGCGAAAACTCTCAAGGATCTTACCGC
TGTTGAGATCCAGTTCGATGTAACCCACTCGTGCACCCAACTGATCTTCAGCATCTTTTACTTTCACCAG
CGTTTCTGGGTGAGCAAAAACAGGAAGGCAAAATGCCGCAAAAAAGGGAATAAGGGCGACACGGAAATGT
TGAATACTCATACTCTTCCTTTTTCAATATTATTGAAGCATTTATCAGGGTTATTGTCTCATGAGCGGAT
ACATATTTGAATGTATTTAGAAAAATAAACAAATAGGGGTTCCGCGCACATTTCCCCGAAAAGTGCCACC
TGACGCGCCCTGTAGCGGGATCA
Features (pLannotate 1.2.2; 11 found; start..end, strand, type, name):
    147..163     +  promoter       ARG4 promoter (fragment): S. cerevisiae ARG4
    472..492     +  polyA_signal   poly(A) signal (fragment): synthetic polyadenylation signal
    746..1456    +  CDS            GFP (S65T): GFP (S65T) is a basic (constitutively fluorescent) green fluorescent protein published in 1995, derived from Aequorea victoria.
   1496..1529    -  protein_bind   loxP: Cre-mediated recombination occurs in the 8-bp core sequence (GCATACAT). Cre recombinase
   1805..2840    -  CDS            HygR (fragment): hygromycin B phosphotransferase confers resistance to hygromycin
   2938..2958    -  promoter       URA3 promoter (fragment): S. cerevisiae URA3
   3190..3208    -  misc_feature   CEN4 (fragment): S. cerevisiae CEN4 centromere
   3276..3309    -  protein_bind   loxP: Cre-mediated recombination occurs in the 8-bp core sequence (GCATACAT). Cre recombinase
   4342..4930    -  rep_origin     ori: high-copy-number ColE1/pMB1/pBR322/pUC origin of replication
   5101..5961    -  CDS            AmpR: β-lactamase; bla; confers resistance to ampicillin, carbenicillin, and related antibiotics
   5962..6066    -  promoter       AmpR promoter: bla
