[The description below was written by a language model from this plasmid's Addgene catalogue record and pLannotate feature annotations shown in this document.]
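Description:
pDM1515 is an empty-backbone knock-in vector for Dictyostelium discoideum, derived from pDM1501 and designed to integrate an expression cassette at the act5 locus, which the record describes as a "safe haven" site. It carries no insert. A gene of interest is meant to be cloned upstream of the backbone-encoded GFP, so that the product is tagged at its C terminus. The annotated GFP coding sequence is the S65T variant of Aequorea victoria GFP. The feature tables do not annotate a promoter driving the fusion or the act5 homology regions. These elements are presumably in the unannotated stretches flanking the cassette, but the record does not define them.

Downstream of GFP is a hygromycin B phosphotransferase gene on the opposite strand, bracketed by two loxP sites in the same orientation. This provides hygromycin selection of transformed Dictyostelium cells, and the floxed arrangement should allow Cre recombinase to excise the marker afterwards so that it can be reused. In E. coli the plasmid is propagated through a ColE1/pUC-type origin and selected with ampicillin via the bla gene and its promoter. The catalogue lists it as low copy even though the annotation calls the origin high-copy.

Several very short hits of about 17 to 21 bp to yeast ARG4, URA3 and CEN4 sequences and to a synthetic poly(A) signal are most likely spurious matches in AT-rich Dictyostelium regulatory DNA rather than functional parts. The depositor and NGS sequences give the same feature set and differ by only a few bases. The depositor attributes this to repetitive elements that are hard to assemble, and recommends the depositor sequence as the reference. Both are slightly shorter than the listed backbone size.
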