Addgene plasmid #109000: pDM1515
Purpose: (Empty Backbone) safe haven knock-in plasmid for the act5 locus, C-terminal GFP tagging
Depositing lab: Rob Kay. Depositing organization: MRC Laboratory of Molecular Biology. Publication: Rapid and efficient genetic engineering of both wild type and axenic strains of Dictyostelium discoideum. Paschke P, Knecht DA, Silale A, Traynor D, Williams TD, Thomason PA, Insall RH, Chubb JR, Kay RR, Veltman DM. PLoS One. 2018 May 30;13(5):e0196809. doi: 10.1371/journal.pone.0196809. eCollection 2018. PubMed 29847546.
Backbone
  Vector backbone: pDM1501
  Backbone size (bp): 6154
  Vector type: safe haven knock-in plasmid for the act5 locus, C-terminal GFP tagging
  Selectable markers: Hygromycin
  Tag / fusion protein: GFP (C terminal on backbone)
Growth in bacteria
  Bacterial resistance: Ampicillin, 100 μg/mL
  Growth temperature: 30°C
  Growth strain: NEB Stable
  Copy number: Low Copy
Gene/Insert
  Gene/Insert name: None
  Tag / fusion protein: GFP (C terminal on backbone)
Terms and licenses: Academic/Nonprofit Terms; Industry Terms: Not Available to Industry
Depositor comments: Due to difficulties in assembling repetitive elements within the plasmid, Addgene NGS may have some ambiguous bases and show minor differences compared to the depositor sequence. Please use the assembled depositor sequence if necessary.
How to cite: pDM1515 was a gift from Rob Kay (Addgene plasmid # 109000 ; http://n2t.net/addgene:109000 ; RRID:Addgene_109000)
